>Addgene plasmid #204077 | pBP-P_tetR-PTet* | addgene full sequence | sequence record 413892 | Addgene NGS Result
CTTTTCTACGGGGTCTGACGCTCAGTGGAACGAAAACTCACGTTAAGGGATTTTGGTCATGAGATTATCA
AAAAGGATCTTCACCTAGATCCTTTTAAATTAAAAATGAAGTTTTAAATCAATCTAAAGTATATATGAGT
AAACTTGGTCTGACAGCTCGAGGCTTGGATTCTCACCAATAAAAAACGCCCGGCGGCAACCGAGCGTTCT
GAACAAATCCAGATGGAGTTCTGAGGTCATTACTGGATCTATCAACAGGAGTCCAAGCGAGCTCGATATC
AAATTACGCCCCGCCCTGCCACTCATCGCAGTACTGTTGTAATTCATTAAGCATTCTGCCGACATGGAAG
CCATCACAAACGGCATGATGAACCTGAATCGCCAGCGGCATCAGCACCTTGTCGCCTTGCGTATAATATT
TGCCCATGGTGAAAACGGGGGCGAAGAAGTTGTCCATATTGGCCACGTTTAAATCAAAACTGGTGAAACT
CACCCAGGGATTGGCTGACACGAAAAACATATTCTCAATAAACCCTTTAGGGAAATAGGCCAGGTTTTCA
CCGTAACACGCCACATCTTGCGAATATATGTGTAGAAACTGCCGGAAATCGTCGTGGTATTCACTCCAGA
GCGATGAAAACGTTTCAGTTTGCTCATGGAAAACGGTGTAACAAGGGTGAACACTATCCCATATCACCAG
CTCACCGTCTTTCATTGCCATACGAAATTCCGGATGAGCATTCATCAGGCGGGCAAGAATGTGAATAAAG
GCCGGATAAAACTTGTGCTTATTTTTCTTTACGGTCTTTAAAAAGGCCGTAATATCCAGCTGAACGGTCT
GGTTATAGGTACATTGAGCAACTGACTGAAATGCCTCAAAATGTTCTTTACGATGCCATTGGGATATATC
AACGGTGGTATATCCAGTGATTTTTTTCTCCATTTTAGCTTCCTTAGCTCCTGAAAATCTCGATAACTCA
AAAAATACGCCCGGTAGTGATCTTATTTCATTATGGTGAAAGTTGGAACCTCTTACGTGCCCGATCAACT
CGAGTGCCACCTGACGTCTAAGAAACCATTATTATCATGACATTAACCTATAAAAATAGGCGTATCACGA
GGCAGAGGTCTCACTATTCCAAAAAAAAAGGCTCCAAAAGGAGCCTTTAATTGTATCTTAGGACCCACTT
TCACATTTAAGTTGTTTTTCTAATCCGCATATGATCAATTCAAGGCCGAATAAGAAGGCTGGCTCTGCAC
CTTGGTGATCAAATAATTCGATAGCTTGTCGTAATAATGGCGGCATACTATCAGTAGTAGGTGTTTCCCT
TTCTTCTTTAGCGACTTGATGCTCTTGATCTTCCAATACGCAACCTAAAGTAAAATGCCCCACAGCGCTG
AGTGCATATAATGCATTCTCTAGTGAAAAACCTTGTTGGCATAAAAAGGCTAATTGATTTTCGAGAGTTT
CATACTGTTTTTCTGTAGGCCGTGTACCTAAATGTACTTTTGCTCCATCGCGATGACTTAGTAAAGCACA
TCTAAAACTTTTAGCGTTATTACGTAAAAAATCTTGCCAGCTTTCCCCTTCTAAAGGGCAAAAGTGAGTA
TGGTGCCTATCTAACATCTCAATGGCTAAGGCGTCGAGCAAAGCCCGCTTATTTTTTACATGCCAATACA
ATGTAGGCTGCTCTACACCTAGCTTCTGGGCGAGTTTACGGGTTGTTAAACCTTCGATTCCGACCTCATT
AAGCAGCTCTAATGCGCTGTTAATCACTTTACTTTTATCTAATCTGGACATATTCACCACCCTGAATTGA
CTCTCTTCCGGGCGCTATCATGCCATACCGCGAAAGGTTTTGCGCCATTCGATGGCGCGCCGCTTTTCAG
CAGGACGCACTGACCTCCCTATCAGTGATAGAGATTGACATCCCTATCAGTGATAGAGATACTGAGCACG
TACAGAGACCCATGCCGTCTCATTAGCTGCAGTCCGGCAAAAAAGGGCAAGGTGTCACCACCCTGCCCTT
TTTCTTTAAAACCGAAAAGATTACTTCGCGTTATGCAGGCTTCCTCGCTCACTGACTCGCTGCGCTCGGT
CGTTCGGCTGCGGCGAGCGGTATCAGCTCACTCAAAGGCGGTAATACGGTTATCCACAGAATCAGGGGAT
AACGCAGGAAAGAACATGTGAGCAAAAGGCCAGCAAAAGGCCAGGAACCGTAAAAAGGCCGCGTTGCTGG
CGTTTTTCCACAGGCTCCGCCCCCCTGACGAGCATCACAAAAATCGACGCTCAAGTCAGAGGTGGCGAAA
CCCGACAGGACTATAAAGATACCAGGCGTTTCCCCCTGGAAGCTCCCTCGTGCGCTCTCCTGTTCCGACC
CTGCCGCTTACCGGATACCTGTCCGCCTTTCTCCCTTCGGGAAGCGTGGCGCTTTCTCATAGCTCACGCT
GTAGGTATCTCAGTTCGGTGTAGGTCGTTCGCTCCAAGCTGGGCTGTGTGCACGAACCCCCCGTTCAGCC
CGACCGCTGCGCCTTATCCGGTAACTATCGTCTTGAGTCCAACCCGGTAAGACACGACTTATCGCCACTG
GCAGCAGCCACTGGTAACAGGATTAGCAGAGCGAGGTATGTAGGCGGTGCTACAGAGTTCTTGAAGTGGT
GGCCTAACTACGGCTACACTAGAAGAACAGTATTTGGTATCTGCGCTCTGCTGAAGCCAGTTACCTTCGG
AAAAAGAGTTGGTAGCTCTTGATCCGGCAAACAAACCACCGCTGGTAGCGGTGGTTTTTTTGTTTGCAAG
CAGCAGATTACGCGCAGAAAAAAAGGATCTCAAGAAGATCCTTTGAT
Features (pLannotate 1.2.2; 10 found; start..end, strand, type, name):
    169..263     -  terminator     lambda t0 terminator: transcription terminator from phage lambda
    287..943     -  CDS            cat: CAT_ECOLX - Experimental evidence at protein level: Swiss-Prot protein existence level 1. This enzyme is an effector of chloramphenicol resistance in bacteria. From Escherichia coli. This protein is used as a marker in many commonly used cloning vectors, such as pACYC184.
    944..1041    -  promoter       cat promoter: promoter of the E. coli cat gene encoding chloramphenicol acetyltransferase
   1138..1177    -  terminator     fd terminator: central terminator from bacteriophage fd (Otsuka and Kunisawa, 1982)
   1181..1801    -  CDS            tetR: TETR2_ECOLX - Experimental evidence at protein level: Swiss-Prot protein existence level 1. TetR is the repressor of the tetracycline resistance element; its N-terminal region forms a helix-turn-helix structure and binds DNA. Binding of tetracycline to TetR reduces the repressor affinity for the tetracycline resistance gene (tetA) promoter operator sites. From Escherichia coli.
   1802..1875    -  promoter       lacI promoter (fragment): lacI
   1887..1905    +  promoter       PLtetO-1 promoter (fragment): modified phage lambda PL promoter with tet operator sites (Lutz and Bujard, 1997)
   1906..1959    +  promoter       PLtetO-1 promoter (fragment): modified phage lambda PL promoter with tet operator sites (Lutz and Bujard, 1997)
   1993..2050    +  terminator     his operon terminator: This putative transcriptin terminator from the E. coli his operon has a 2-bp deletion introduced during synthesis. Its efficiency has not been determined.
   2245..2833    -  rep_origin     ori: high-copy-number ColE1/pMB1/pBR322/pUC origin of replication
