[The description below was written by a language model from this plasmid's Addgene catalogue record and pLannotate feature annotations shown in this document.]
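Description:
pBP-P_tetR-PTet* is a small (about 2.8 kb) bacterial parts plasmid built on the iGEM pSB1C3 backbone, catalogued as a "Type 0 promoter part", meaning it stores a promoter module for use in a modular assembly scheme rather than serving as a complete expression construct. The record does not describe the assembly standard or its flanking sites. The plasmid replicates in E. coli at high copy from a ColE1/pUC-type origin. It is selected with chloramphenicol through a cat (chloramphenicol acetyltransferase) gene driven by its native promoter and followed by the lambda t0 terminator.

The synthetic insert, introduced by Gibson cloning, is a self-contained tetracycline-inducible regulatory unit arranged divergently. On the reverse strand, the tetR repressor coding sequence is expressed from a sequence annotated as a fragment of the lacI promoter, a constitutive element, and is terminated by the bacteriophage fd terminator. On the forward strand, pointing away from tetR, lies the PTet* promoter. The annotation software matched it as two adjacent fragments of PLtetO-1, the phage lambda PL derivative carrying tet operator sites, which suggests a variant of that design, although the record does not state what changes the asterisk denotes. TetR binds the operators and silences the promoter. Tetracycline-class inducers lower the repressor's affinity for DNA and so relieve repression. No gene follows the promoter in this plasmid; the next annotated element is the his operon terminator belonging to the backbone.

The part is therefore intended to be combined with downstream ribosome binding site, coding and terminator parts to build inducible bacterial expression cassettes that bring their own repressor.
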