Addgene plasmid #204077: pBP-P_tetR-PTet*
Purpose: Type 0 promoter part
Depositing lab: Mikhail Shapiro. Depositing organization: California Institute of Technology.
Backbone
  Vector backbone: pSB1C3
  Backbone manufacturer: iGEM
  Vector type: Bacterial Expression
Growth in bacteria
  Bacterial resistance: Chloramphenicol, 25 μg/mL
  Growth temperature: 37°C
  Growth strain: NEB Stable
  Copy number: High Copy
Gene/Insert
  Gene/Insert name: tetR repressor and PTet* tetracycline-inducible promoter
  Species: Synthetic
  Mutation: None
  Cloning method: Gibson Cloning
Terms and licenses: Academic/Nonprofit Terms; Industry Terms: Not Available to Industry
How to cite: pBP-P_tetR-PTet* was a gift from Mikhail Shapiro (Addgene plasmid # 204077 ; http://n2t.net/addgene:204077 ; RRID:Addgene_204077)
